Addgene plasmid #31734: GFP-Rab6
Depositing lab: Ron Vale. Depositing organization: University of California, San Francisco (UCSF). Publication: Kinesin-73 is a processive motor that localizes to Rab5-containing organelles. Huckaba TM, Gennerich A, Wilhelm JE, Chishti AH, Vale RD. J Biol Chem. 2011 Mar 4;286(9):7457-67. Epub 2010 Dec 18. 10.1074/jbc.M110.167023 PubMed 21169635.
Backbone
  Vector backbone: pAGW
  Backbone manufacturer: Drosophila Gateway Collection
  Vector type: Insect Expression
Growth in bacteria
  Bacterial resistance: Ampicillin, 100 μg/mL
  Growth temperature: 37°C
  Growth strain: DH5alpha
  Copy number: Unknown
Gene/Insert
  Gene/Insert name: Rab6
  Species: D. melanogaster (fly)
  Entrez Gene: Rab6 (a.k.a. Dmel_CG6601, 136/6, AAF53168, CG6601, DRab6, Dm Rab6, DmRab6, Dmel\CG6601, Drab6, O18334, dRab6, drab6, l(2)08323, rab6, wrt)
  Promoter: Actin
  Tag / fusion protein: GFP (N terminal on backbone)
  Cloning method: Gateway Cloning
  Sequencing primers: 5′ EGFP-C
Terms and licenses: Academic/Nonprofit Terms; Industry Terms: Not Available to Industry
How to cite: GFP-Rab6 was a gift from Ron Vale (Addgene plasmid # 31734 ; http://n2t.net/addgene:31734 ; RRID:Addgene_31734)
