[The description below was written by a language model from this plasmid's Addgene catalogue record.]
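Description:
GFP-Rab6 is an insect expression plasmid built on pAGW, a destination vector from the Drosophila Gateway Collection. The insert, the Drosophila melanogaster Rab6 coding sequence (CG6601), was introduced by Gateway recombination cloning, so it sits downstream of and in frame with a GFP tag supplied by the backbone. The result is an N-terminally GFP-tagged Rab6 fusion driven by an Actin promoter, which gives constitutive expression in cultured fly cells. Placing the tag at the N terminus suits Rab GTPases, since their C termini carry the prenylation motifs needed for membrane attachment. In bacteria the plasmid is selected with ampicillin; the record lists the copy number as unknown and does not describe the origin of replication, the polyadenylation signal, or any marker for selection in insect cells. No feature table is provided, so details of the recombination scars and flanking elements cannot be confirmed here.

Rab6 is a small GTPase generally associated with Golgi and post-Golgi membrane trafficking, and a fluorescent fusion of this type serves as a live or fixed-cell marker for Rab6-positive compartments. The associated publication concerns the kinesin motor Kinesin-73 and its localization to Rab5-containing organelles, which suggests that this construct was one of a set of tagged Rab markers used to distinguish organelle populations in colocalization experiments. The record does not spell out that specific role, nor does it indicate whether the Rab6 sequence is wild type or carries any mutation.
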