>Addgene plasmid #31734 | GFP-Rab6 | addgene partial sequence | sequence record 37977 | EGFP-C 5'-CATGGTCCTGCTGGAGTTCGTG-3'
AGCACCGGTATACAAGTTTGTACAAAAAAGCAGGCTCCGCGGCCGCCCCCTTCACCAGGAAGATGTCATC
CGGAGATTTTGGCAATCCGCTGCGGAAGTTCAAGCTCGTCTTCCTCGGCGAGCAGAGTGTGGGCAAGACC
TCGCTGATTACGCGCTTCATGTACGACAGCTTCGACAACACGTACCAGGCGACGATCGGAATTGATTTCC
TATCGAAGACCATGTACCTGGAGGATCGCACTGTGCGCCTGCAGCTGTGGGATACGGCGGGACAGGAGCG
ATTCCGCTCGCTGATACCCTCGTACATACGCGACTCCACGGTGGCAGTGGTCGTTTACGATATCACCAAC
ACCAACTCGTTCCACCAGACCTCCAAGTGGATCGATGACGTGCGCACGGAGCGGGGTAGCGACGTCATCA
TCATGCTGGTGGGCAACAAGACGGATCTCTCCGACAAGCGTCAGGTGTCCACCGAGGAGGGTGAGCGCAA
GGCGAAGGAGCTTAACGTGATGTTCATCGAGACAAGCGCCAAGGCCGGCTACAATGTGAAGCAATTGTTC
CGACGGGTGGCCGCGGCACTGCCCGGCATGGATTCCACGGAGAACAAGCCCTCCGAGGACATGCAGGAGG
TTGTGCTAAAGGACTCACCCAACGAGACAAAGGATCCCGAGGGCGGCTGCGCCTGCTAAAGGGTGGGCGC
GCCGACCCAGCTTTCTTGTACAAAGTGGTGACGTAAGCTAGCAGGATCTTTGTG
